Addgene plasmid #158642: pLX302 OAS2-V5 puro
Purpose: Lentiviral expression vector for constitutive expression of V5-tagged OAS2.
Depositing lab: Kevin Janes. Depositing organization: University of Virginia. Publication: Modeling the complete kinetics of coxsackievirus B3 reveals human determinants of host-cell feedback. Lopacinski AB, Sweatt AJ, Smolko CM, Gray-Gaillard E, Borgman CA, Shah M, Janes KA. Cell Syst. 2021 Apr 21;12(4):304-323.e13. doi: 10.1016/j.cels.2021.02.004. Epub 2021 Mar 18. PubMed 33740397.
Backbone
  Vector backbone: pLX302
  Backbone manufacturer: Addgene #25896
  Vector type: Lentiviral
  Selectable markers: Puromycin
Growth in bacteria
  Bacterial resistance: Ampicillin, 100 μg/mL
  Growth temperature: 37°C
  Growth strain: NEB Stable
  Copy number: Unknown
Gene/Insert
  Gene/Insert name: OAS2
  Species: H. sapiens (human)
  Entrez Gene: OAS2
  Tag / fusion protein: V5 (C terminal on insert)
  Cloning method: Gateway Cloning
Terms and licenses: Academic/Nonprofit Terms; Industry Terms: Not Available to Industry
How to cite: pLX302 OAS2-V5 puro was a gift from Kevin Janes (Addgene plasmid # 158642 ; http://n2t.net/addgene:158642 ; RRID:Addgene_158642)
