[The description below was written by a language model from this plasmid's Addgene catalogue record and pLannotate feature annotations shown in this document.]
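Description:
pLX302 OAS2-V5 puro is a lentiviral expression plasmid built on the pLX302 Gateway destination backbone and designed for constitutive expression of human OAS2 carrying a C-terminal V5 epitope tag. It is propagated in E. coli through a high-copy ColE1/pUC-type origin with ampicillin selection (AmpR under its own bla promoter). An f1 origin, an SV40 origin and poly(A) signal, T7 and T3 promoters, and remnants of lac sequences are also present in the bacterial backbone.

The viral portion has a third-generation, self-inactivating layout. An RSV promoter drives a truncated HIV-1 5' LTR, so genomic RNA can be produced in packaging cells without Tat. This is followed by the Ψ packaging signal with a partial gag sequence, the RRE for Rev-dependent nuclear export, and a 3' LTR with the ΔU3 deletion that silences LTR-driven transcription after integration. Between the LTRs sit two expression units. A human PGK promoter drives puromycin N-acetyltransferase, allowing selection of transduced mammalian cells. Downstream of a cPPT/CTS element, the CMV immediate early enhancer and promoter drive the OAS2 coding sequence. The OAS2 open reading frame is flanked by attB1 and attB2 sites left from Gateway recombination and is followed directly by the V5 tag, then a WPRE that enhances transcript expression.

OAS2 is an interferon-induced, dsRNA-activated 2'-5'-oligoadenylate synthetase that triggers RNase L activation as part of the innate antiviral response. The construct is suited to making stable, puromycin-selected cell lines that overexpress OAS2 detectable by anti-V5 antibodies. The associated publication concerns modelling of coxsackievirus B3 infection kinetics and host-cell feedback.
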