Features (pLannotate 1.2.2; 31 found; start..end, strand, type, name):
     96..399     +  enhancer       CMV enhancer: human cytomegalovirus immediate early enhancer
    400..603     +  promoter       CMV promoter: human cytomegalovirus (CMV) immediate early promoter
    627..644     +  protein_bind   attB1 (fragment): mutant version of attB; core recombination site for the Gateway® BP reaction BP Clonase™
    650..2698    +  CDS            OAS2 (fragment): OAS2_HUMAN - Experimental evidence at protein level: Swiss-Prot protein existence level 1. Interferon-induced, dsRNA-activated antiviral enzyme which plays a critical role in cellular innate antiviral response (PubMed:10464285, PubMed:9880569). Activated by detection of double stranded RNA (dsRNA): polymerizes higher oligomers of 2'-5'- oligoadenylates (2-5A) from ATP which then bind to the inactive monomeric form of ribonuclease L (RNASEL) leading to its dimerization and subsequent activation (PubMed:10464285, PubMed:9880569, PubMed:11682059). Activation of RNASEL leads to degradation of cell
   2712..2736    -  protein_bind   attB2: mutant version of attB; recombination site for the Gateway® BP reaction BP Clonase™
   2738..2779    +  CDS            V5 tag: epitope tag from simian virus 5
   2821..3409    +  misc_feature   WPRE: woodchuck hepatitis virus posttranscriptional regulatory element
   3460..3479    +  misc_feature   cPPT/CTS (fragment): central polypurine tract and central termination sequence of HIV-1
   3481..3714    +  LTR            3' LTR (ΔU3): self-inactivating 3' long terminal repeat (LTR) from HIV-1
   3792..3913    +  polyA_signal   SV40 poly(A) signal: SV40 polyadenylation signal
   3953..4088    +  rep_origin     SV40 ori: SV40 origin of replication
   4109..4127    -  promoter       T7 promoter: promoter for bacteriophage T7 RNA polymerase
   4135..4290    +  CDS            lacZα (fragment): LacZα fragment of β-galactosidase; lacZ fragment
   4295..4723    +  rep_origin     f1 ori (sequence partly withheld): f1 bacteriophage origin of replication; arrow indicates direction of (+) strand synthesis
   4776..4880    +  promoter       AmpR promoter: bla
   4881..5741    +  CDS            AmpR: β-lactamase; bla; confers resistance to ampicillin, carbenicillin, and related antibiotics
   5912..6500    +  rep_origin     ori: high-copy-number ColE1/pMB1/pBR322/pUC origin of replication
   6683..6775    +  CDS            lacI (fragment): lac repressor; lacI; The lac repressor binds to the lac operator to inhibit transcription in E. coli. This inhibition can be relieved by adding lactose or isopropyl-β-D-thiogalactopyranoside (IPTG).
   6788..6809    +  protein_bind   CAP binding site: CAP binding activates transcription in the presence of cAMP. E. coli catabolite activator protein
   6824..6854    +  promoter       lac promoter: promoter for the E. coli lac operon
   6862..6878    +  protein_bind   lac operator: The lac repressor binds to the lac operator to inhibit transcription in E. coli. This inhibition can be relieved by adding lactose or isopropyl-β-D-thiogalactopyranoside (IPTG). lac repressor encoded by lacI
   6923..6941    +  promoter       T3 promoter: promoter for bacteriophage T3 RNA polymerase
   6969..7195    +  promoter       RSV promoter: Rous sarcoma virus enhancer/promoter
   7196..7376    +  LTR            5' LTR (truncated): truncated 5' long terminal repeat (LTR) from HIV-1
   7423..7548    +  misc_feature   HIV-1 Ψ: packaging signal of human immunodeficiency virus type 1
   7532..7895    +  CDS            HIV-1 gag (fragment): gag protein from human immunodeficiency virus 1; gag
   8041..8274    +  misc_feature   RRE: The Rev response element (RRE) of HIV-1 allows for Rev-dependent mRNA export from the nucleus to the cytoplasm.
   8651..8677    +  CDS            Rev (fragment): human immunodeficiency virus 1 (HIV-1) Rev protein; rev; enhances nuclear export of unspliced and incompletely spliced viral mRNAs
   8678..9178    +  promoter       hPGK promoter: human phosphoglycerate kinase 1 promoter
   9200..9799    +  CDS            PuroR (fragment): puromycin N-acetyltransferase; pac from Streptomyces; confers resistance to puromycin
   9841..9958    +  misc_feature   cPPT/CTS: central polypurine tract and central termination sequence of HIV-1
>Addgene plasmid #158642 | pLX302 OAS2-V5 puro | addgene full sequence | sequence record 313576 | Addgene NGS Result
AGAGATCCACTTTGGCGCCGGCTCGAGGGGGCCCGGGGTTATTAATAGTAATCAATTACGGGGTCATTAG
TTCATAGCCCATATATGGAGTTCCGCGTTACATAACTTACGGTAAATGGCCCGCCTGGCTGACCGCCCAA
CGACCCCCGCCCATTGACGTCAATAATGACGTATGTTCCCATAGTAACGCCAATAGGGACTTTCCATTGA
CGTCAATGGGTGGAGTATTTACGGTAAACTGCCCACTTGGCAGTACATCAAGTGTATCATATGCCAAGTA
CGCCCCCTATTGACGTCAATGACGGTAAATGGCCCGCCTGGCATTATGCCCAGTACATGACCTTATGGGA
CTTTCCTACTTGGCAGTACATCTACGTATTAGTCATCGCTATTACCATGGTGATGCGGTTTTGGCAGTAC
ATCAATGGGCGTGGATAGCGGTTTGACTCACGGGGATTTCCAAGTCTCCACCCCATTGACGTCAATGGGA
GTTTGTTTTGGCACCAAAATCAACGGGACTTTCCAAAATGTCGTAACAACTCCGCCCCATTGACGCAAAT
GGGCGGTAGGCGTGTACGGTGGGAGGTCTATATAAGCAGAGCTCTCTGGCTAACTGTCGGGATCAACAAG
TTTGTACAAAAAAGTTGGCATGGGAAATGGGGAGTCCCAGCTGTCCTCGGTGCCTGCTCAGAAGCTGGGT
TGGTTTATCCAGGAATACCTGAAGCCCTACGAAGAATGTCAGACACTGATCGACGAGATGGTGAACACCA
TCTGTGACGTCCTGCAGGAACCCGAACAGTTCCCCCTGGTGCAGGGAGTGGCCATAGGTGGCTCCTATGG
ACGGAAAACAGTCTTAAGAGGCAACTCCGATGGTACCCTTGTCCTCTTCTTCAGTGACTTAAAACAATTC
CAGGATCAGAAGAGAAGCCAACGTGACATCCTCGATAAAACTGGGGATAAGCTGAAGTTCTGTCTGTTCA
CGAAGTGGTTGAAAAACAATTTCGAGATCCAGAAGTCCCTTGATGGGTTCACCATCCAGGTGTTCACAAA
AAATCAGAGAATCTCTTTCGAGGTGCTGGCCGCCTTCAACGCTCTGAGCTTAAATGATAATCCCAGCCCC
TGGATCTATCGAGAGCTCAAAAGATCCTTGGATAAGACAAATGCCAGTCCTGGTGAGTTTGCAGTCTGCT
TCACTGAACTCCAGCAGAAGTTTTTTGACAACCGTCCTGGAAAACTAAAGGATTTGATCCTCTTGATAAA
GCACTGGCATCAACAGTGCCAGAAAAAAATCAAGGATTTACCCTCGCTGTCTCCGTATGCCCTGGAGCTG
CTTACGGTGTATGCCTGGGAACAGGGGTGCAGAAAAGACAACTTTGACATTGCTGAAGGCGTCAGAACCG
TTCTGGAGCTGATCAAATGCCAGGAGAAGCTGTGTATCTATTGGATGGTCAACTACAACTTTGAAGATGA
GACCATCAGGAACATCCTGCTGCACCAGCTCCAATCAGCGAGGCCAGTAATCTTGGATCCAGTTGACCCA
ACCAATAATGTGAGTGGAGATAAAATATGCTGGCAATGGCTGAAAAAAGAAGCTCAAACCTGGTTGACTT
CTCCCAACCTGGATAATGAGTTACCTGCACCATCTTGGAATGTTCTGCCTGCACCACTCTTCACGACCCC
AGGCCACCTTCTGGATAAGTTCATCAAGGAGTTTCTCCAGCCCAACAAATGCTTCCTAGAGCAGATTGAC
AGTGCTGTTAACATCATCCGTACATTCCTTAAAGAAAACTGCTTCCGACAATCAACAGCCAAGATCCAGA
TTGTCCGGGGAGGATCAACCGCCAAAGGCACAGCTCTGAAGACTGGCTCTGATGCCGATCTCGTCGTGTT
CCATAACTCACTTAAAAGCTACACCTCCCAAAAAAACGAGCGGCACAAAATCGTCAAGGAAATCCATGAA
CAGCTGAAAGCCTTTTGGAGGGAGAAGGAGGAGGAGCTTGAAGTCAGCTTTGAGCCTCCCAAGTGGAAGG
CTCCCAGGGTGCTGAGCTTCTCTCTGAAATCCAAAGTCCTCAACGAAAGTGTCAGCTTTGATGTGCTTCC
TGCCTTTAATGCACTGGGTCAGCTGAGTTCTGGCTCCACACCCAGCCCCGAGGTTTATGCAGGGCTCATT
GATCTGTATAAATCCTCGGACCTCCCGGGAGGAGAGTTTTCTACCTGTTTCACAGTCCTGCAGCGAAACT
TCATTCGCTCCCGGCCCACCAAACTAAAGGATTTAATTCGCCTGGTGAAGCACTGGTACAAAGAGTGTGA
AAGGAAACTGAAGCCAAAGGGGTCTTTGCCCCCAAAGTATGCCTTGGAGCTGCTCACCATCTATGCCTGG
GAGCAGGGGAGTGGAGTGCCGGATTTTGACACTGCAGAAGGTTTCCGGACAGTCCTGGAGCTGGTCACAC
AATATCAGCAGCTCTGCATCTTCTGGAAGGTCAATTACAACTTTGAAGATGAGACCGTGAGGAAGTTTCT
ACTGAGCCAGTTGCAGAAAACCAGGCCTGTGATCTTGGACCCAGCCGAACCCACAGGTGACGTGGGTGGA
GGGGACCGTTGGTGTTGGCATCTTCTGGCAAAAGAAGCAAAGGAATGGTTATCCTCTCCCTGCTTCAAGG
ATGGGACTGGAAACCCAATACCACCTTGGAAAGTGCCGGTAAAAGTCATCTACCCAACTTTCTTGTACAA
AGTGGTTGGTAAGCCTATCCCTAACCCTCTCCTCGGTCTCGATTCTACGTAGTAATGAGCTAGCGCTAAC
CGGTGGCGCGTTAAGTCGACAATCAACCTCTGGATTACAAAATTTGTGAAAGATTGACTGGTATTCTTAA
CTATGTTGCTCCTTTTACGCTATGTGGATACGCTGCTTTAATGCCTTTGTATCATGCTATTGCTTCCCGT
ATGGCTTTCATTTTCTCCTCCTTGTATAAATCCTGGTTGCTGTCTCTTTATGAGGAGTTGTGGCCCGTTG
TCAGGCAACGTGGCGTGGTGTGCACTGTGTTTGCTGACGCAACCCCCACTGGTTGGGGCATTGCCACCAC
CTGTCAGCTCCTTTCCGGGACTTTCGCTTTCCCCCTCCCTATTGCCACGGCGGAACTCATCGCCGCCTGC
CTTGCCCGCTGCTGGACAGGGGCTCGGCTGTTGGGCACTGACAATTCCGTGGTGTTGTCGGGGAAATCAT
CGTCCTTTCCTTGGCTGCTCGCCTGTGTTGCCACCTGGATTCTGCGCGGGACGTCCTTCTGCTACGTCCC
TTCGGCCCTCAATCCAGCGGACCTTCCTTCCCGCGGCCTGCTGCCGGCTCTGCGGCCTCTTCCGCGTCTT
CGCCTTCGCCCTCAGACGAGTCGGATCTCCCTTTGGGCCGCCTCCCCGCGTCGACTTTAAGACCAATGAC
TTACAAGGCAGCTGTAGATCTTAGCCACTTTTTAAAAGAAAAGGGGGGACTGGAAGGGCTAATTCACTCC
CAACGAAGACAAGATCTGCTTTTTGCTTGTACTGGGTCTCTCTGGTTAGACCAGATCTGAGCCTGGGAGC
TCTCTGGCTAACTAGGGAACCCACTGCTTAAGCCTCAATAAAGCTTGCCTTGAGTGCTTCAAGTAGTGTG
TGCCCGTCTGTTGTGTGACTCTGGTAACTAGAGATCCCTCAGACCCTTTTAGTCAGTGTGGAAAATCTCT
AGCAGTACGTATAGTAGTTCATGTCATCTTATTATTCAGTATTTATAACTTGCAAAGAAATGAATATCAG
AGAGTGAGAGGAACTTGTTTATTGCAGCTTATAATGGTTACAAATAAAGCAATAGCATCACAAATTTCAC
AAATAAAGCATTTTTTTCACTGCATTCTAGTTGTGGTTTGTCCAAACTCATCAATGTATCTTATCATGTC
TGGCTCTAGCTATCCCGCCCCTAACTCCGCCCATCCCGCCCCTAACTCCGCCCAGTTCCGCCCATTCTCC
GCCCCATGGCTGACTAATTTTTTTTATTTATGCAGAGGCCGAGGCCGCCTCGGCCTCTGAGCTATTCCAG
AAGTAGTGAGGAGGCTTTTTTGGAGGCCTAGGGACGTACCCAATTCGCCCTATAGTGAGTCGTATTACGC
GCGCTCACTGGCCGTCGTTTTACAACGTCGTGACTGGGAAAACCCTGGCGTTACCCAACTTAATCGCCTT
GCAGCACATCCCCCTTTCGCCAGCTGGCGTAATAGCGAAGAGGCCCGCACCGATCGCCCTTCCCAACAGT
TGCGCAGCCTGAATGGCGAATGGG
[124 nt withheld, positions 4295-4418]
C
[91 nt withheld, positions 4420-4510]
A
[49 nt withheld, positions 4512-4560]
CCTTTGACGTTGGAGTCCACGTTCTTT
[37 nt withheld, positions 4588-4624]
ACCCTATCTCGGTCTATTCTTTTGATTTATAAGGGATTTTGCCGATTTCGGCCTATTGGTTAAAAAATGA
GCTGATTTAACAAAAATTTAACGCGAATTTTAACAAAATATTAACGCTTACAATTTAGGTGGCACTTTTC
GGGGAAATGTGCGCGGAACCCCTATTTGTTTATTTTTCTAAATACATTCAAATATGTATCCGCTCATGAG
ACAATAACCCTGATAAATGCTTCAATAATATTGAAAAAGGAAGAGTATGAGTATTCAACATTTCCGTGTC
GCCCTTATTCCCTTTTTTGCGGCATTTTGCCTTCCTGTTTTTGCTCACCCAGAAACGCTGGTGAAAGTAA
AAGATGCTGAAGATCAGTTGGGTGCACGAGTGGGTTACATCGAACTGGATCTCAACAGCGGTAAGATCCT
TGAGAGTTTTCGCCCCGAAGAACGTTTTCCAATGATGAGCACTTTTAAAGTTCTGCTATGTGGCGCGGTA
TTATCCCGTATTGACGCCGGGCAAGAGCAACTCGGTCGCCGCATACACTATTCTCAGAATGACTTGGTTG
AGTACTCACCAGTCACAGAAAAGCATCTTACGGATGGCATGACAGTAAGAGAATTATGCAGTGCTGCCAT
AACCATGAGTGATAACACTGCGGCCAACTTACTTCTGACAACGATCGGAGGACCGAAGGAGCTAACCGCT
TTTTTGCACAACATGGGGGATCATGTAACTCGCCTTGATCGTTGGGAACCGGAGCTGAATGAAGCCATAC
CAAACGACGAGCGTGACACCACGATGCCTGTAGCAATGGCAACAACGTTGCGCAAACTATTAACTGGCGA
ACTACTTACTCTAGCTTCCCGGCAACAATTAATAGACTGGATGGAGGCGGATAAAGTTGCAGGACCACTT
CTGCGCTCGGCCCTTCCGGCTGGCTGGTTTATTGCTGATAAATCTGGAGCCGGTGAGCGTGGGTCTCGCG
GTATCATTGCAGCACTGGGGCCAGATGGTAAGCCCTCCCGTATCGTAGTTATCTACACGACGGGGAGTCA
GGCAACTATGGATGAACGAAATAGACAGATCGCTGAGATAGGTGCCTCACTGATTAAGCATTGGTAACTG
TCAGACCAAGTTTACTCATATATACTTTAGATTGATTTAAAACTTCATTTTTAATTTAAAAGGATCTAGG
TGAAGATCCTTTTTGATAATCTCATGACCAAAATCCCTTAACGTGAGTTTTCGTTCCACTGAGCGTCAGA
CCCCGTAGAAAAGATCAAAGGATCTTCTTGAGATCCTTTTTTTCTGCGCGTAATCTGCTGCTTGCAAACA
AAAAAACCACCGCTACCAGCGGTGGTTTGTTTGCCGGATCAAGAGCTACCAACTCTTTTTCCGAAGGTAA
CTGGCTTCAGCAGAGCGCAGATACCAAATACTGTTCTTCTAGTGTAGCCGTAGTTAGGCCACCACTTCAA
GAACTCTGTAGCACCGCCTACATACCTCGCTCTGCTAATCCTGTTACCAGTGGCTGCTGCCAGTGGCGAT
AAGTCGTGTCTTACCGGGTTGGACTCAAGACGATAGTTACCGGATAAGGCGCAGCGGTCGGGCTGAACGG
GGGGTTCGTGCACACAGCCCAGCTTGGAGCGAACGACCTACACCGAACTGAGATACCTACAGCGTGAGCT
ATGAGAAAGCGCCACGCTTCCCGAAGGGAGAAAGGCGGACAGGTATCCGGTAAGCGGCAGGGTCGGAACA
GGAGAGCGCACGAGGGAGCTTCCAGGGGGAAACGCCTGGTATCTTTATAGTCCTGTCGGGTTTCGCCACC
TCTGACTTGAGCGTCGATTTTTGTGATGCTCGTCAGGGGGGCGGAGCCTATGGAAAAACGCCAGCAACGC
GGCCTTTTTACGGTTCCTGGCCTTTTGCTGGCCTTTTGCTCACATGTTCTTTCCTGCGTTATCCCCTGAT
TCTGTGGATAACCGTATTACCGCCTTTGAGTGAGCTGATACCGCTCGCCGCAGCCGAACGACCGAGCGCA
GCGAGTCAGTGAGCGAGGAAGCGGAAGAGCGCCCAATACGCAAACCGCCTCTCCCCGCGCGTTGGCCGAT
TCATTAATGCAGCTGGCACGACAGGTTTCCCGACTGGAAAGCGGGCAGTGAGCGCAACGCAATTAATGTG
AGTTAGCTCACTCATTAGGCACCCCAGGCTTTACACTTTATGCTTCCGGCTCGTATGTTGTGTGGAATTG
TGAGCGGATAACAATTTCACACAGGAAACAGCTATGACCATGATTACGCCAAGCGCGCAATTAACCCTCA
CTAAAGGGAACAAAAGCTGGAGCTGCAAGCTTAATGTAGTCTTATGCAATACTCTTGTAGTCTTGCAACA
TGGTAACGATGAGTTAGCAACATGCCTTACAAGGAGAGAAAAAGCACCGTGCATGCCGATTGGTGGAAGT
AAGGTGGTACGATCGTGCCTTATTAGGAAGGCAACAGACGGGTCTGACATGGATTGGACGAACCACTGAA
TTGCCGCATTGCAGAGATATTGTATTTAAGTGCCTAGCTCGATACATAAACGGGTCTCTCTGGTTAGACC
AGATCTGAGCCTGGGAGCTCTCTGGCTAACTAGGGAACCCACTGCTTAAGCCTCAATAAAGCTTGCCTTG
AGTGCTTCAAGTAGTGTGTGCCCGTCTGTTGTGTGACTCTGGTAACTAGAGATCCCTCAGACCCTTTTAG
TCAGTGTGGAAAATCTCTAGCAGTGGCGCCCGAACAGGGACTTGAAAGCGAAAGGGAAACCAGAGGAGCT
CTCTCGACGCAGGACTCGGCTTGCTGAAGCGCGCACGGCAAGAGGCGAGGGGCGGCGACTGGTGAGTACG
CCAAAAATTTTGACTAGCGGAGGCTAGAAGGAGAGAGATGGGTGCGAGAGCGTCAGTATTAAGCGGGGGA
GAATTAGATCGCGATGGGAAAAAATTCGGTTAAGGCCAGGGGGAAAGAAAAAATATAAATTAAAACATAT
AGTATGGGCAAGCAGGGAGCTAGAACGATTCGCAGTTAATCCTGGCCTGTTAGAAACATCAGAAGGCTGT
AGACAAATACTGGGACAGCTACAACCATCCCTTCAGACAGGATCAGAAGAACTTAGATCATTATATAATA
CAGTAGCAACCCTCTATTGTGTGCATCAAAGGATAGAGATAAAAGACACCAAGGAAGCTTTAGACAAGAT
AGAGGAAGAGCAAAACAAAAGTAAGACCACCGCACAGCAAGCGGCCGCTGATCTTCAGACCTGGAGGAGG
AGATATGAGGGACAATTGGAGAAGTGAATTATATAAATATAAAGTAGTAAAAATTGAACCATTAGGAGTA
GCACCCACCAAGGCAAAGAGAAGAGTGGTGCAGAGAGAAAAAAGAGCAGTGGGAATAGGAGCTTTGTTCC
TTGGGTTCTTGGGAGCAGCAGGAAGCACTATGGGCGCAGCGTCAATGACGCTGACGGTACAGGCCAGACA
ATTATTGTCTGGTATAGTGCAGCAGCAGAACAATTTGCTGAGGGCTATTGAGGCGCAACAGCATCTGTTG
CAACTCACAGTCTGGGGCATCAAGCAGCTCCAGGCAAGAATCCTGGCTGTGGAAAGATACCTAAAGGATC
AACAGCTCCTGGGGATTTGGGGTTGCTCTGGAAAACTCATTTGCACCACTGCTGTGCCTTGGAATGCTAG
TTGGAGTAATAAATCTCTGGAACAGATTTGGAATCACACGACCTGGATGGAGTGGGACAGAGAAATTAAC
AATTACACAAGCTTAATACACTCCTTAATTGAAGAATCGCAAAACCAGCAAGAAAAGAATGAACAAGAAT
TATTGGAATTAGATAAATGGGCAAGTTTGTGGAATTGGTTTAACATAACAAATTGGCTGTGGTATATAAA
ATTATTCATAATGATAGTAGGAGGCTTGGTAGGTTTAAGAATAGTTTTTGCTGTACTTTCTATAGTGAAT
AGAGTTAGGCAGGGATATTCACCATTATCGTTTCAGACCCACCTCCCAACCCCGAGGGGACCCTTGCGCC
TTTTCCAAGGCAGCCCTGGGTTTGCGCAGGGACGCGGCTGCTCTGGGCGTGGTTCCGGGAAACGCAGCGG
CGCCGACCCTGGGTCTCGCACATTCTTCACGTCCGTTCGCAGCGTCACCCGGATCTTCGCCGCTACCCTT
GTGGGCCCCCCGGCGACGCTTCCTGCTCCGCCCCTAAGTCGGGAAGGTTCCTTGCGGTTCGCGGCGTGCC
GGACGTGACAAACGGAAGCCGCACGTCTCACTAGTACCCTCGCAGACGGACAGCGCCAGGGAGCAATGGC
AGCGCGCCGACCGCGATGGGCTGTGGCCAATAGCGGCTGCTCAGCAGGGCGCGCCGAGAGCAGCGGCCGG
GAAGGGGCGGTGCGGGAGGCGGGGTGTGGGGCGGTAGTGTGGGCCCTGTTCCTGCCCGCGCGGTGTTCCG
CATTCTGCAAGCCTCCGGAGCGCACGTCGGCAGTCGGCTCCCTCGTTGACCGAATCACCGACCTCTCTCC
CCAGGGGGTACCACCGGAGCTTACCATGACCGAGTACAAGCCCACGGTGCGCCTCGCCACCCGCGACGAC
GTCCCCAGGGCCGTACGCACCCTCGCCGCCGCGTTCGCCGACTACCCCGCCACGCGCCACACCGTCGATC
CGGACCGCCACATCGAGCGGGTCACCGAGCTGCAAGAACTCTTCCTCACGCGCGTCGGGCTCGACATCGG
CAAGGTGTGGGTCGCGGACGACGGCGCCGCCGTGGCGGTCTGGACCACGCCGGAGAGCGTCGAAGCGGGG
GCGGTGTTCGCCGAGATCGGCCCGCGCATGGCCGAGTTGAGCGGTTCCCGGCTGGCCGCGCAGCAACAGA
TGGAAGGCCTCCTGGCGCCGCACCGGCCCAAGGAGCCCGCGTGGTTCCTGGCCACCGTCGGCGTCTCGCC
CGACCACCAGGGCAAGGGTCTGGGCAGCGCCGTCGTGCTCCCCGGAGTGGAGGCGGCCGAGCGCGCCGGG
GTGCCCGCCTTCCTGGAGACCTCCGCGCCCCGCAACCTCCCCTTCTACGAGCGGCTCGGCTTCACCGTCA
CCGCCGACGTCGAGGTGCCCGAAGGACCGCGCACCTGGTGCATGACCCGCAAGCCCGGTGCCTGAGAATT
CTAGATCTTGAGACAAATGGCAGTATTCATCCACAATTTTAAAAGAAAAGGGGGGATTGGGGGGTACAGT
GCAGGGGAAAGAATAGTAGACATAATAGCAACAGACATACAAACTAAAGAATTACAAAAACAAATTACAA
AAATTCAAAATTTTCGGGTTTATTACAGGGACAGC
